>Addgene plasmid #206800 | pDA040.BLD7-mRFP | addgene full sequence | sequence record 409068 | Addgene NGS Result
GCAGAAGTGGTCCTGCAACTTTATCCGCCTCCATCCAGTCTATTAATTGTTGCCGGGAAGCTAGAGTAAG
TAGTTCGCCAGTTAATAGTTTGCGCAACGTTGTTGCCATTGCTACAGGCATCGTGGTGTCACGCTCGTCG
TTTGGTATGGCTTCATTCAGCTCCGGTTCCCAACGATCAAGGCGAGTTACATGATCCCCCATGTTGTGCA
AAAAAGCGGTTAGCTCCTTCGGTCCTCCGATCGTTGTCAGAAGTAAGTTGGCCGCAGTGTTATCACTCAT
GGTTATGGCAGCACTGCATAATTCTCTTACTGTCATGCCATCCGTAAGATGCTTTTCTGTGACTGGTGAG
TACTCAACCAAGTCATTCTGAGAATAGTGTATGCGGCGACCGAGTTGCTCTTGCCCGGCGTCAACACGGG
ATAATACCGCGCCACATAGCAGAACTTTAAAAGTGCTCATCATTGGAAAACGTTCTTCGGGGCGAAAACT
CTCAAGGATCTTACCGCTGTTGAGATCCAGTTCGATGTAACCCACTCGTGCACCCAACTGATCTTCAGCA
TCTTTTACTTTCACCAGCGTTTCTGGGTGAGCAAAAACAGGAAGGCAAAATGCCGCAAAAAAGGGAATAA
GGGCGACACGGAAATGTTGAATACTCATACTCTTCCTTTTTCAATATTATTGAAGCATTTATCAGGGTTA
TTGTCTCATGAGCGGATACATATTTGAATGTATTTAGAAAAATAAACAAATAGGGGTTCCGCGCACATTT
CCCCGAAAAGTGCCACCTGACGTCTAAGAAACCATTATTATCATGACATTAACCTATAAAAATAGGCGTA
TCACGAGGCCCTTTCGTCTTCAAGAATTCTGGCGAATCCTCTGACCAGCCAGAAAACGACCTTTCTGTGG
TGAAACCGGATGCTGCAATTCAGAGCGCCAGCAAGTGGGGGACAGCAGAAGACCTGACCGCCGCAGAGTG
GATGTTTGACATGGTGAAGACTATCGCACCATCAGCCAGAAAACCGAATTTTGCTGGGTGGGCTAACGAT
ATCCGCCTGATGCGTGAACGTGACGGACGTAACCACCGCGACATGTGTGTGCTGTTCCGCTGGGCATGCC
AGGACAACTTCTGGTCCGGTAACGTGCTGAGCCCGGCCAAGCTTAGCCCGAAAAGTGCCACCTGTGGCAA
TTCCGACGTCGGTAGCCTTTAGTCCATGTTGACGGTGAAGAGTATCAGAGGGATTGTGCTAGCGAATTCA
TTAAAGAGGAGAAAGGTACCATGGCGAGTAGCGAAGACGTTATCAAAGAGTTCATGCGTTTCAAAGTTCG
TATGGAAGGTTCCGTTAACGGTCACGAGTTCGAAATCGAAGGTGAAGGTGAAGGTCGTCCGTACGAAGGT
ACCCAGACCGCTAAACTGAAAGTTACCAAAGGTGGTCCGCTGCCGTTCGCTTGGGACATCCTGTCCCCGC
AGTTCCAGTACGGTTCCAAAGCTTACGTTAAACACCCGGCTGACATCCCGGACTACCTGAAACTGTCCTT
CCCGGAAGGTTTCAAATGGGAACGTGTTATGAACTTCGAAGACGGTGGTGTTGTTACCGTTACCCAGGAC
TCCTCCCTGCAAGACGGTGAGTTCATCTACAAAGTTAAACTGCGTGGTACCAACTTCCCGTCCGACGGTC
CGGTTATGCAGAAAAAAACCATGGGTTGGGAAGCTTCCACCGAACGTATGTACCCGGAAGACGGTGCTCT
GAAAGGTGAAATCAAAATGCGTCTGAAACTGAAAGACGGTGGTCACTACGACGCTGAAGTTAAAACCACC
TACATGGCTAAAAAACCGGTTCAGCTGCCGGGTGCTTACAAAACCGACATCAAACTGGACATCACCTCCC
ACAACGAAGACTACACCATCGTTGAACAGTACGAACGTGCTGAAGGTCGTCACTCCACCGGTGCTTAAGG
ATCCAAACTCGAGTAAGGATCTGTGCTTTTTTTAACGCATGAGAAAGCCCCCGGAAGATCACCTTCCGGG
GGCTTTTTTATTGCGCGGATCCTTACTCCGTCGACAAGCTTGCGGCCGCACTCGAGGAATTCCGACTCAA
TTAGTTCAGTCAGTTTCAGGATATTAGTCATCTCTACATTGATTATGAGTATTCAGAAATTCCTTAAATA
TTCTGACAAATGCTCTTTCCCTAAACTCCCCCCATAAAAAAACCCGCCGAAGCGGGTTTTTACGTTATTT
GCGGATTAACGATTACTCGTTATCAGAACCGCCCAGACCTGCGTTCAGCAGTTCTGCCAGGCTGGCAGAT
GCGTCTTCCGGAATTGATCCGTCGACCGATGCCCTTGAGAGCCTTCAACCCAGTCAGCTCCTTCCGGTGG
GCGCGGGGCATGACTATCGTCGCCGCACTTATGACTGTCTTCTTTATCATGCAACTCGTAGGACAGGTGC
CGGCAGCGCTCTTCCGCTTCCTCGCTCACTGACTCGCTGCGCTCGGTCGTTCGGCTGCGGCGAGCGGTAT
CAGCTCACTCAAAGGCGGTAATACGGTTATCCACAGAATCAGGGGATAACGCAGGAAAGAACATGTGAGC
AAAAGGCCAGCAAAAGGCCAGGAACCGTAAAAAGGCCGCGTTGCTGGCGTTTTTCCATAGGCTCCGCCCC
CCTGACGAGCATCACAAAAATCGACGCTCAAGTCAGAGGTGGCGAAACCCGACAGGACTATAAAGATACC
AGGCGTTTCCCCCTGGAAGCTCCCTCGTGCGCTCTCCTGTTCCGACCCTGCCGCTTACCGGATACCTGTC
CGCCTTTCTCCCTTCGGGAAGCGTGGCGCTTTCTCATAGCTCACGCTGTAGGTATCTCAGTTCGGTGTAG
GTCGTTCGCTCCAAGCTGGGCTGTGTGCACGAACCCCCCGTTCAGCCCGACCGCTGCGCCTTATCCGGTA
ACTATCGTCTTGAGTCCAACCCGGTAAGACACGACTTATCGCCACTGGCAGCAGCCACTGGTAACAGGAT
TAGCAGAGCGAGGTATGTAGGCGGTGCTACAGAGTTCTTGAAGTGGTGGCCTAACTACGGCTACACTAGA
AGAACAGTATTTGGTATCTGCGCTCTGCTGAAGCCAGTTACCTTCGGAAAAAGAGTTGGTAGCTCTTGAT
CCGGCAAACAAACCACCGCTGGTAGCGGTGGTTTTTTTGTTTGCAAGCAGCAGATTACGCGCAGAAAAAA
AGGATCTCAAGAAGATCCTTTGATCTTTTCTACGGGGTCTGACGCTCAGTGGAACGAAAACTCACGTTAA
GGGATTTTGGTCATGAGATTATCAAAAAGGATCTTCACCTAGATCCTTTTAAATTAAAAATGAAGTTTTA
AATCAATCTAAAGTATATATGAGTAAACTTGGTCTGACAGTTACCAATGCTTAATCAGTGAGGCACCTAT
CTCAGCGATCTGTCTATTTCGTTCATCCATAGTTGCCTGACTCCCCGTCGTGTAGATAACTACGATACGG
GAGGGCTTACCATCTGGCCCCAGTGCTGCAATGATACCGCGAGACCCACGCTCACCGGCTCCAGATTTAT
CAGCAATAAACCAGCCAGCCGGAAGGGCCGAGC
Features (pLannotate 1.2.2; 6 found; start..end, strand, type, name):
    659..763     -  promoter       AmpR promoter: bla
    865..1173    +  CDS            O (fragment): VRPO_LAMBD - Protein inferred from homology: Swiss-Prot protein existence level 3. Necessary for the bidirectional replication of DNA. It interacts with the ori (origin of replication) region of the genome during the initiation of replication. From Escherichia phage lambda (Bacteriophage lambda).
   1281..1958    +  CDS            mRFP1: monomeric derivative of DsRed (Campbell et al., 2002)
   2330..2462    +  CDS            TcR (fragment): tetracycline efflux protein; tet; confers resistance to tetracycline
   2642..3230    -  rep_origin     ori: high-copy-number ColE1/pMB1/pBR322/pUC origin of replication
   3401..658     -  CDS            AmpR (across the origin): β-lactamase; bla; confers resistance to ampicillin, carbenicillin, and related antibiotics
