[The description below was written by a language model from this plasmid's Addgene catalogue record and pLannotate feature annotations shown in this document.]
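Description:
pDA040.BLD7-mRFP is a small (about 3.6 kb) high-copy bacterial reporter plasmid built on a ColE1-type backbone and propagated in E. coli under ampicillin selection. The annotated sequence shows the expected maintenance elements: a high-copy ColE1/pMB1-family origin of replication and a β-lactamase (AmpR) gene driven by its native bla promoter, with the AmpR coding region spanning the numbering origin of the circular map.

The payload is listed as BLD7.mRFP, and the stated purpose is "EL222_D7_mRFP". The only complete non-selection coding sequence detected is mRFP1, a monomeric red fluorescent derivative of DsRed, which serves as the output reporter. The promoter driving it is not annotated in the feature table. The name suggests a promoter variant ("D7") designed to respond to EL222, a blue-light-responsive DNA-binding transcription factor, but the record does not spell out the promoter architecture. No EL222 coding sequence is annotated here, so the regulator may be supplied from another construct. Upstream of mRFP1, the annotation tool flagged a roughly 300 bp match to a fragment of the bacteriophage lambda O replication protein. Downstream of mRFP1, it flagged a short fragment of a tetracycline efflux gene. Both are partial hits and are probably spacer or residual backbone sequence rather than functional genes, so the plasmid should not be expected to confer tetracycline resistance.

The associated publication concerns engineered activatable promoters for scalable, multi-input CRISPR activation/interference circuits in bacteria. In that context, the plasmid most plausibly serves as a fluorescent readout for characterising an inducible synthetic promoter.
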