Addgene plasmid #206800: pDA040.BLD7-mRFP
Purpose: EL222_D7_mRFP
Depositing lab: James Carothers. Depositing organization: University of Washington. Publication: Engineering activatable promoters for scalable and multi-input CRISPRa/i circuits. Alba Burbano D, Cardiff RAL, Tickman BI, Kiattisewee C, Maranas CJ, Zalatan JG, Carothers JM. Proc Natl Acad Sci U S A. 2023 Jul 25;120(30):e2220358120. doi: 10.1073/pnas.2220358120. Epub 2023 Jul 18. PubMed 37463216.
Backbone
  Vector backbone: ColE1
Growth in bacteria
  Bacterial resistance: Ampicillin, 100 μg/mL
  Growth temperature: 30°C
  Growth strain: DH5alpha
  Copy number: High Copy
Gene/Insert
  Gene/Insert name: BLD7.mRFP
Terms and licenses: Academic/Nonprofit Terms; Industry Terms: Not Available to Industry
How to cite: pDA040.BLD7-mRFP was a gift from James Carothers (Addgene plasmid # 206800 ; http://n2t.net/addgene:206800 ; RRID:Addgene_206800)
